Addgene plasmid #237034: NanoBiT Assay Vector, Max
Purpose: Express Max-SmBiT Fusion Protein in Mammalian Cells under a CMV promoter
Depositing lab: Promega Corporation.
Backbone
  Vector backbone: pFC216K SmBiT CMV-neo Flexi Vector
  Vector type: Mammalian Expression
  Selectable markers: Neomycin (select with G418)
Growth in bacteria
  Bacterial resistance: Kanamycin, 50 μg/mL
  Growth temperature: 37°C
  Growth strain: DH5alpha
  Copy number: High Copy
Gene/Insert
  Gene/Insert name: Max
  Species: H. sapiens (human)
  Mutation: None
  Entrez Gene: MAX (a.k.a. bHLHd4)
  Promoter: CMV
  Tag / fusion protein: SmBiT (C terminal on backbone)
  Cloning method: Other
Terms and licenses: Academic/Nonprofit Terms; Industry Terms
How to cite: NanoBiT Assay Vector, Max was a gift from Promega Corporation (Addgene plasmid # 237034 ; http://n2t.net/addgene:237034 ; RRID:Addgene_237034)
