[The description below was written by a language model from this plasmid's Addgene catalogue record and pLannotate feature annotations shown in this document.]
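Description:
NanoBiT Assay Vector, Max is a 4,779 bp mammalian expression plasmid built on the pFC216K SmBiT CMV-neo Flexi Vector backbone, designed to produce human MAX fused at its C terminus to SmBiT, the small peptide subunit of the split NanoLuc luciferase complementation system. It is maintained in E. coli at high copy through a ColE1/pUC-type origin, with a cer site that helps resolve multimers and keep the plasmid monomeric. A single neo (nptII) gene serves both hosts. An EM7 bacterial promoter drives it for kanamycin selection in bacteria, and an upstream SV40 enhancer/early promoter plus a synthetic poly(A) signal allow G418 selection of transfected mammalian cells.

The expression cassette consists of the CMV immediate early enhancer and promoter, a chimeric β-globin/immunoglobulin intron that improves transcript processing, and a T7 promoter just upstream of the coding region that could support in vitro transcription. The unmutated MAX open reading frame follows, and the cassette ends with an SV40 polyadenylation signal. The SmBiT tag is recorded as a backbone-encoded C-terminal fusion but was not annotated as a feature by the automated tool. The short fragment hits downstream of MAX and elsewhere (MCS, SET1, T7 terminator, large T antigen, M13 ori, bom, tnpA) are probably partial matches to linker or backbone sequence rather than functional elements.

MAX is a bHLH transcription regulator that dimerises with MYC or MAD to bind E-box sequences. The record states only that the purpose is to express Max-SmBiT in mammalian cells. In NanoBiT assays, such a construct is normally co-expressed with a partner protein fused to the complementary LgBiT subunit, so that interaction reconstitutes luminescence in live cells.
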