Features (pLannotate 1.2.2; 19 found; start..end, strand, type, name):
    140..517     +  enhancer       CMV enhancer: human cytomegalovirus immediate early enhancer
    519..718     +  promoter       CMV promoter: human cytomegalovirus (CMV) immediate early promoter
    857..989     +  intron         chimeric intron: chimera between introns from human β-globin and immunoglobulin heavy chain genes
   1033..1051    +  promoter       T7 promoter: promoter for bacteriophage T7 RNA polymerase
   1065..1544    +  CDS            MAX: MAX_HUMAN - Also known as BHLHD4. Experimental evidence at protein level: Swiss-Prot protein existence level 1. Transcription regulator. Forms a sequence-specific DNA- binding protein complex with MYC or MAD which recognizes the core sequence 5'-CAC[GA]TG-3'. The MYC:MAX complex is a transcriptional activator, whereas the MAD:MAX complex is a repressor. May repress transcription via the recruitment of a chromatin remodeling complex containing H3 'Lys-9' histone methyltransferase activity. Represses MYC transcriptional activity from E-box elements. From Homo sapiens (Human).
   1643..1672    +  misc_feature   MCS (fragment): pUC18/19 multiple cloning site
   1679..1728    +  CDS            SET1 (fragment): solubility-enhancement tag derived from T7 phage gene 10B
   1736..1755    +  terminator     T7 terminator (fragment): transcription terminator for bacteriophage T7 RNA polymerase
   1777..1898    -  polyA_signal   SV40 poly(A) signal: SV40 polyadenylation signal
   1921..1989    -  CDS            large T antigen (fragment): large T antigen from SV40 (simian virus 40)
   1994..2026    +  rep_origin     M13 ori (fragment): M13 bacteriophage origin of replication; arrow indicates direction of (+) strand synthesis
   2027..2078    -  misc_feature   bom (fragment): basis of mobility region from pBR322
   2143..2500    +  promoter       SV40 promoter: SV40 enhancer and early promoter
   2515..2562    +  promoter       EM7 promoter: synthetic bacterial promoter&nbsp
   2594..3385    +  CDS            neo: KKA2_KLEPN - Also known as kan, nptII. Experimental evidence at protein level: Swiss-Prot protein existence level 1. Resistance to kanamycin, neomycin, paromomycin, ribostamycin, butirosin and gentamicin B. From Klebsiella pneumoniae.
   3452..3500    +  polyA_signal   poly(A) signal: synthetic polyadenylation signal
   3521..3610    -  CDS            tnpA (fragment): TN5P_ECOLX - Also known as tnp. Experimental evidence at protein level: Swiss-Prot protein existence level 1. Mediates transposition of transposon Tn5 by a 'cut and paste' mechanism. First, the monomeric transposase binds the 19 bp inverted DNA repeats flanking the transposon. Then, dimerization of the DNA- bound transposase creates a synaptic DNA complex. After nicking of the first DNA strand, excision of the transposon proceeds through a series of intermediates. The transposase then mediates the insertion of the transposon at a new site by strand transfer. The activity of the wild- type tran
   3739..4327    -  rep_origin     ori: high-copy-number ColE1/pMB1/pBR322/pUC origin of replication
   4443..4726    +  misc_feature   cer region: ColE1-derived recombination site that helps to maintain plasmids as monomers
>Addgene plasmid #237034 | NanoBiT Assay Vector, Max | addgene full sequence | sequence record 471891 | Addgene NGS Result
TCAATATTGGCCATTAGCCATATTATTCATTGGTTATATAGCATAAATCAATATTGGCTATTGGCCATTG
CATACGTTGTATCTATATCATAATATGTACATTTATATTGGCTCATGTCCAATATGACCGCCATGTTGGC
ATTGATTATTGACTAGTTATTAATAGTAATCAATTACGGGGTCATTAGTTCATAGCCCATATATGGAGTT
CCGCGTTACATAACTTACGGTAAATGGCCCGCCTGGCTGACCGCCCAACGACCCCCGCCCATTGACGTCA
ATAATGACGTATGTTCCCATAGTAACGCCAATAGGGACTTTCCATTGACGTCAATGGGTGGAGTATTTAC
GGTAAACTGCCCACTTGGCAGTACATCAAGTGTATCATATGCCAAGTCCGCCCCCTATTGACGTCAATGA
CGGTAAATGGCCCGCCTGGCATTATGCCCAGTACATGACCTTACGGGACTTTCCTACTTGGCAGTACATC
TACGTATTAGTCATCGCTATTACCATGGTGATGCGGTTTTGGCAGTACACCAATGGGCGTGGATAGCGGT
TTGACTCACGGGGATTTCCAAGTCTCCACCCCATTGACGTCAATGGGAGTTTGTTTTGGCACCAAAATCA
ACGGGACTTTCCAAAATGTCGTAATAACCCCGCCCCGTTGACGCAAATGGGCGGTAGGCGTGTACGGTGG
GAGGTCTATATAAGCAGAGCTGGTTTAGTGAACCGTCAGATCACTAGAAGCTTTATTGCGGTAGTTTATC
ACAGTTAAATTGCTAACGCAGTCAGTGCTTCTGACACAACAGTCTCGAACTTAAGCTGCAGAAGTTGGTC
GTGAGGCACTGGGCAGGTAAGTATCAAGGTTACAAGACAGGTTTAAGGAGACCAATAGAAACTGGGCTTG
TCGAGACAGAGAAGACTCTTGCGTTTCTGATAGGCACCTATTGGTCTTACTGACATCCACTTTGCCTTTC
TCTCCACAGGTGTCCACTCCCAGTTCAATTACAGCTCTTAAGGCTAGAGTATTAATACGACTCACTATAG
GGCTAGCGATCGCCATGAGCGATAACGATGACATCGAGGTGGAGAGCGACGAAGAGCAACCGAGGTTTCA
ATCTGCGGCTGACAAACGGGCTCATCATAATGCACTGGAACGAAAACGTAGGGACCACATCAAAGACAGC
TTTCACAGTTTGCGGGACTCAGTCCCATCACTCCAAGGAGAGAAGGCATCCCGGGCCCAAATCCTAGACA
AAGCCACAGAATATATCCAGTATATGCGAAGGAAAAACCACACACACCAGCAAGATATTGACGACCTCAA
GCGGCAGAATGCTCTTCTGGAGCAGCAAGTCCGTGCACTGGAGAAGGCGAGGTCAAGTGCCCAACTGCAG
ACCAACTACCCCTCCTCAGACAACAGCCTCTACACCAACGCCAAGGGCAGCACCATCTCTGCCTTCGATG
GGGGCTCGGACTCCAGCTCGGAGTCTGAGCCTGAAGAGCCCCAAAGCAGGAAGAAGCTCCGGATGGAGGC
CAGCGTTTCTCAAGGCAGTTCAGGTGGTGGCGGGAGCGGAGGTGGAGGCTCGAGCGGTGTGACCGGCTAC
CGGCTGTTCGAGGAGATTCTGTAAGGCCGCGACTCTAGAGTCGACCTGCAGGCATGCAAGCTGATCCGGC
TGCTAACAAAGCCCGAAAGGAAGCTGAGTTGGCTGCTGCCACCGCTGAGCAATAACTAGCATAACCCCTT
GGGGCGGCCGCTTCGAGCAGACATGATAAGATACATTGATGAGTTTGGACAAACCACAACTAGAATGCAG
TGAAAAAAATGCTTTATTTGTGAAATTTGTGATGCTATTGCTTTATTTGTAACCATTATAAGCTGCAATA
AACAAGTTAACAACAACAATTGCATTCATTTTATGTTTCAGGTTCAGGGGGAGATGTGGGAGGTTTTTTT
AAGCAAGTAAAACCTCTACAAATGTGGTAAAATCGAATTTTAACAAAATATTAACGCTTACAATTTCCTG
ATGCGGTATTTTCTCCTTACGCATCTGTGCGGTATTTCACACCGCATACGCGGATCTGCGCAGCACCATG
GCCTGAAATAACCTCTGAAAGAGGAACTTGGTTAGGTACCTTCTGAGGCGGAAAGAACCAGCTGTGGAAT
GTGTGTCAGTTAGGGTGTGGAAAGTCCCCAGGCTCCCCAGCAGGCAGAAGTATGCAAAGCATGCATCTCA
ATTAGTCAGCAACCAGGTGTGGAAAGTCCCCAGGCTCCCCAGCAGGCAGAAGTATGCAAAGCATGCATCT
CAATTAGTCAGCAACCATAGTCCCGCCCCTAACTCCGCCCATCCCGCCCCTAACTCCGCCCAGTTCCGCC
CATTCTCCGCCCCATGGCTGACTAATTTTTTTTATTTATGCAGAGGCCGAGGCCGCCTCGGCCTCTGAGC
TATTCCAGAAGTAGTGAGGAGGCTTTTTTGGAGGCCTAGGCTTTTGCAAAAAGCTTAATTAACTGTTGAC
AATTAATCATCGGCATAGTATATCGGCATAGTATAATACGACAAGGTGAGGAACTAAACCCAGGAGGCAG
ATCATGATTGAACAAGATGGATTGCACGCAGGTTCTCCGGCCGCTTGGGTGGAGAGGCTATTCGGCTATG
ACTGGGCACAACAGACAATCGGCTGCTCTGATGCCGCCGTGTTCCGGCTGTCAGCGCAGGGGCGCCCGGT
TCTTTTTGTCAAGACCGACCTGTCCGGTGCCCTGAATGAACTGCAGGACGAGGCAGCGCGGCTATCGTGG
CTGGCCACGACGGGCGTTCCTTGCGCAGCTGTGCTCGACGTTGTCACTGAAGCGGGAAGGGACTGGCTGC
TATTGGGCGAAGTGCCGGGGCAGGATCTCCTGTCATCTCACCTTGCTCCTGCCGAGAAAGTATCCATCAT
GGCTGATGCAATGCGGCGGCTGCATACGCTTGATCCGGCTACCTGCCCATTCGACCACCAAGCGAAACAT
CGCATCGAGCGAGCACGTACTCGGATGGAAGCCGGTCTTGTCGATCAGGATGATCTGGACGAAGAGCATC
AGGGGCTCGCGCCAGCCGAACTGTTCGCCAGGCTCAAGGCGCGCATGCCCGACGGCGAGGATCTCGTCGT
GACCCATGGCGATGCCTGCTTGCCGAATATCATGGTGGAAAATGGCCGCTTTTCTGGATTCATCGACTGT
GGCCGGCTGGGTGTGGCGGACCGCTATCAGGACATAGCGTTGGCTACCCGTGATATTGCTGAAGAGCTTG
GCGGCGAATGGGCTGACCGCTTCCTCGTGCTTTACGGTATCGCCGCTCCCGATTCGCAGCGCATCGCCTT
CTATCGCCTTCTTGACGAGTTCTTCTGAGCGGGACTCTGGGGTTCGAAATGACCGACCAAGCGACGCCCA
ACCTGCCATCACGATGGCCGCAATAAAATATCTTTATTTTCATTACATCTGTGTGTTGGTTTTTTGTGTG
AATCGATAGCGATAAGGATCCTCTTTGCGCTTGCGTTTTCCCTTGTCCAGATAGCCCAGTAGCTGACATT
CATCCGGGGTCAGCACCGTTTCTGCGGACTGGCTTTCTACCCGGTATCAGCTCACTCAAAGGCGGTAATA
CGGTTATCCACAGAATCAGGGGATAACGCAGGAAAGAACATGTGAGCAAAAGGCCAGCAAAAGGCCAGGA
ACCGTAAAAAGGCCGCGTTGCTGGCGTTTTTCCATAGGCTCCGCCCCCCTGACGAGCATCACAAAAATCG
ACGCTCAAGTCAGAGGTGGCGAAACCCGACAGGACTATAAAGATACCAGGCGTTTCCCCCTGGAAGCTCC
CTCGTGCGCTCTCCTGTTCCGACCCTGCCGCTTACCGGATACCTGTCCGCCTTTCTCCCTTCGGGAAGCG
TGGCGCTTTCTCATAGCTCACGCTGTAGGTATCTCAGTTCGGTGTAGGTCGTTCGCTCCAAGCTGGGCTG
TGTGCACGAACCCCCCGTTCAGCCCGACCGCTGCGCCTTATCCGGTAACTATCGTCTTGAGTCCAACCCG
GTAAGACACGACTTATCGCCACTGGCAGCAGCCACTGGTAACAGGATTAGCAGAGCGAGGTATGTAGGCG
GTGCTACAGAGTTCTTGAAGTGGTGGCCTAACTACGGCTACACTAGAAGGACAGTATTTGGTATCTGCGC
TCTGCTGAAGCCAGTTACCTTCGGAAAAAGAGTTGGTAGCTCTTGATCCGGCAAACAAACCACCGCTGGT
AGCGGTGGTTTTTTTGTTTGCAAGCAGCAGATTACGCGCAGAAAAAAAGGATTTCAAGAAGATCCTTTGA
TCTTTTCTACGGGGTCTGACGCTCAGTGGAACGAAAACTCACGTTAAGGGATTTTGGTCATGAGATTATC
AAAAAGGATCTTCACCTAGATCCTTTTATAGTCCGGAAATACAGGAACGCACGCTGGATGGCCCTTCGCT
GGGATGGTGAAACCATGAAAAATGGCAGCTTCAGTGGATTAAGTGGGGGTAATGTGGCCTGTACCCTCTG
GTTGCATAGGTATTCATACGGTTAAAATTTATCAGGCGCGATTGCGGCAGTTTTTCGGGTGGTTTGTTGC
CATTTTTACCTGTCTGCTGCCGTGATCGCGCTGAACGCGTTTTAGCGGTGCGTACAATTAAGGGATTATG
GTAAATCCACTTACTGTCTGCCCTCGTAGCCATCGAGATAAACCGCAGTACTCCGGCCACGATGCGTCCG
GCGTAGAGGATCGAGATCT
